Addgene plasmid #90022: pAcGFP1-N1-Dsup-C
Purpose: To express GFP-tagged C-terminal region of Dsup in mammalian cells transiently
Depositing lab: Takekazu Kunieda. Depositing organization: The University of Tokyo. Publication: Extremotolerant tardigrade genome and improved radiotolerance of human cultured cells by tardigrade-unique protein. Hashimoto T, Horikawa DD, Saito Y, Kuwahara H, Kozuka-Hata H, Shin-I T, Minakuchi Y, Ohishi K, Motoyama A, Aizu T, Enomoto A, Kondo K, Tanaka S, Hara Y, Koshikawa S, Sagara H, Miura T, Yokobori S, Miyagawa K, Suzuki Y, Kubo T, Oyama M, Kohara Y, Fujiyama A, Arakawa K, Katayama T, Toyoda A, Kunieda T. Nat Commun. 2016 Sep 20;7:12808. doi: 10.1038/ncomms12808. PubMed 27649274.
Backbone
  Vector backbone: pAcGFP1-N1
  Backbone manufacturer: Clontech
  Vector type: Mammalian Expression
Growth in bacteria
  Bacterial resistance: Kanamycin, 50 μg/mL
  Growth temperature: 37°C
  Growth strain: DH5alpha
  Copy number: High Copy
Gene/Insert
  Gene/Insert name: Dsup (alt name: LC050827)
  Species: Ramazzottius varieornatus
  Mutation: C-terminal region alone
  Promoter: CMV
  Tag / fusion protein: AcGFP1 (C terminal on insert)
  Cloning method: Gibson Cloning
  Sequencing primers: 5′ CMV-F
Terms and licenses: Academic/Nonprofit Terms; Industry Terms: Not Available to Industry
Depositor comments: Insert species is Ramazzottius varieornatus
How to cite: pAcGFP1-N1-Dsup-C was a gift from Takekazu Kunieda (Addgene plasmid # 90022 ; http://n2t.net/addgene:90022 ; RRID:Addgene_90022)
