[The description below was written by a language model from this plasmid's Addgene catalogue record and pLannotate feature annotations shown in this document.]
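Description:
pAcGFP1-N1-Dsup-C is a mammalian expression plasmid built on the Clontech pAcGFP1-N1 backbone, designed for transient production of a GFP-tagged fragment of Dsup, the damage suppressor protein of the tardigrade Ramazzottius varieornatus. It is maintained in E. coli as a high-copy plasmid through a ColE1/pUC-type origin and selected with kanamycin. The Tn5 aminoglycoside phosphotransferase gene (NeoR/KanR) is preceded by both a bacterial bla-type promoter and the SV40 enhancer/early promoter and is followed by the HSV TK polyadenylation signal, so the same marker can also confer G418 resistance in mammalian cells. An f1 origin is present as well. The short annotated fragments of ble, the bGH poly(A) signal and SV40 large T antigen appear to be partial sequence matches within backbone elements rather than functional parts.

The expression cassette consists of the human CMV immediate early enhancer and promoter driving only the C-terminal region of Dsup, annotated as a partial Dsup coding sequence of about 780 nt. This is followed by mammalian codon-optimized AcGFP1 from Aequorea coerulescens as a C-terminal tag and terminated by the SV40 polyadenylation signal. The insert was introduced by Gibson assembly. Dsup is a chromatin-associating protein that binds nucleosomes and shields DNA from hydroxyl radical damage caused by X-rays or hydrogen peroxide. A fluorescent fusion of the isolated C-terminal portion lets its expression and subcellular localization be followed in transfected cells, which suits domain-mapping comparisons with other Dsup constructs, although the record itself states only transient expression of the tagged fragment as the purpose.
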