Features (pLannotate 1.2.2; 14 found; start..end, strand, type, name):
    352..456     -  promoter       AmpR promoter: bla
    483..911     +  rep_origin     f1 ori (sequence partly withheld): f1 bacteriophage origin of replication; arrow indicates direction of (+) strand synthesis
    945..1066    -  polyA_signal   SV40 poly(A) signal: SV40 polyadenylation signal
   1089..1172    -  CDS            large T antigen (fragment): large T antigen from SV40 (simian virus 40)
   1188..1907    -  CDS            AcGFP1: Aequorea coerulescens GFP mammalian codon-optimized
   1920..2699    -  CDS            Dsup (fragment): DSUP_RAMVA - Experimental evidence at protein level: Swiss-Prot protein existence level 1. Unique chromatin-associating protein that contributes to the organism's exceptional tolerance to harsh environmental stresses (PubMed:27649274, PubMed:31571581). Binds with a higher affinity to nucleosomes than to free DNA (PubMed:31571581). Protects chromatin from damage caused by hydroxyl radical-mediated cleavage induced by X-rays or treatment with hydrogen peroxide (PubMed:27649274, PubMed:31571581). Suppresses X-ray-induced DNA damage that includes single-strand breaks (SSBs) as well as more hazardo
   2719..2922    -  promoter       CMV promoter: human cytomegalovirus (CMV) immediate early promoter
   2923..3226    -  enhancer       CMV enhancer: human cytomegalovirus immediate early enhancer
   3401..3989    -  rep_origin     ori: high-copy-number ColE1/pMB1/pBR322/pUC origin of replication
   4211..4227    +  polyA_signal   bGH poly(A) signal (fragment): bovine growth hormone polyadenylation signal
   4318..4365    -  polyA_signal   HSV TK poly(A) signal: herpes simplex virus thymidine kinase polyadenylation signal (Cole and Stacy, 1985)
   4424..4576    -  CDS            ble (fragment): BLE_KLEPN - Experimental evidence at protein level: Swiss-Prot protein existence level 1. Binding protein with a strong affinity to the bleomycin family of antibiotics. Binds to CL990; an antimitotic-antibiotic compound. From Klebsiella pneumoniae.
   4597..5391    -  CDS            NeoR/KanR: aminoglycoside phosphotransferase from Tn5; aph(3')-II (or nptII); confers resistance to neomycin, kanamycin, and G418 (Geneticin®)
   5426..350     -  promoter       SV40 promoter (across the origin): SV40 enhancer and early promoter
>Addgene plasmid #90022 | pAcGFP1-N1-Dsup-C | addgene full sequence | sequence record 178987 | Addgene NGS Result
AGCCTAGGCCTCCAAAAAAGCCTCCTCACTACTTCTGGAATAGCTCAGAGGCCGAGGCGGCCTCGGCCTC
TGCATAAATAAAAAAAATTAGTCAGCCATGGGGCGGAGAATGGGCGGAACTGGGCGGAGTTAGGGGCGGG
ATGGGCGGAGTTAGGGGCGGGACTATGGTTGCTGACTAATTGAGATGCATGCTTTGCATACTTCTGCCTG
CTGGGGAGCCTGGGGACTTTCCACACCTGGTTGCTGACTAATTGAGATGCATGCTTTGCATACTTCTGCC
TGCTGGGGAGCCTGGGGACTTTCCACACCCTAACTGACACACATTCCACAGCTGGTTCTTTCCGCCTCAG
GACTCTTCCTTTTTCAATATTATTGAAGCATTTATCAGGGTTATTGTCTCATGAGCGGATACATATTTGA
ATGTATTTAGAAAAATAAACAAATAGGGGTTCCGCGCACATTTCCCCGAAAAGTGCCACCTG
[124 nt withheld, positions 483-606]
C
[91 nt withheld, positions 608-698]
A
[49 nt withheld, positions 700-748]
CCTTTGACGTTGGAGTCCACGTTCTTT
[37 nt withheld, positions 776-812]
ACCCTATCTCGGTCTATTCTTTTGATTTATAAGGGATTTTGCCGATTTCGGCCTATTGGTTAAAAAATGA
GCTGATTTAACAAAAATTTAACGCGAATTTTAACAAAATATTAACGCTTACAATTTACGCCTTAAGATAC
ATTGATGAGTTTGGACAAACCACAACTAGAATGCAGTGAAAAAAATGCTTTATTTGTGAAATTTGTGATG
CTATTGCTTTATTTGTAACCATTATAAGCTGCAATAAACAAGTTAACAACAACAATTGCATTCATTTTAT
GTTTCAGGTTCAGGGGGAGGTGTGGGAGGTTTTTTAAAGCAAGTAAAACCTCTACAAATGTGGTATGGCT
GATTATGATCTAGAGTCGCGGCCGCTCACTTGTACAGCTCATCCATGCCGTGGGTGATGGCGGCGGCGGT
CACGAAGCCGAAGTAGATCATGTGATCGCGCTTCTCGTTGGGGTCCTTGGACAGGGCGCTCTGGGTGGAC
AGGTAGTGGTTATCGGGCAGCAGCACAGGGCCATCGCCGATGGGGGTATTCTGCTGGTAGTGGTCGGCCA
GCTGCACGCTGCCATCCTCGATGTTGTGGCGGATCTTGAAGTTCACCTTGATGCCATTCTTGGCCTTGTC
GGTCATGATGTACACATTGTGGGCGTTGTAGTTGTACTCCATCTTATTGCCCAGGATGTTGCCATCCTCC
TTGAAATCGGTGCCGGTCAGCTCGATGCGATTCACCAGGGTATCGCCCTCGAACTTCACCTCGGCGCGCG
ACTTGTAGTTGCCGTCATCCTCGAAGAAGATGGTGCGCTCCTGGATGTAGCCCTCAGGCATGGCGCTCTT
GAAGAAGTCGTGCTGCTTCATGTGATCGGGGTAGCGTGAGAAGCACTGCACGCCGTAGCTCAGGGTGGTC
ACCAGGGTGGGCCAGGGCACAGGCAGCTTGCCGGTGGTGCAGATGAACTTCAGGGTCAGCTTGCCGTAGG
TGGCATCGCCCTCGCCCTCGCCGCTCACGCTGAACTTGTGGCCATTCACATCGCCATTCAGCTCGATCAG
GATGGGCACGATGCCGGTGAACAGCTCGGCGCCCTTGCTCACCATGACCGGTGGATCCTTCCTCTTCCGT
CCTCCAGCCTTTCCTCCCTTCTTCTTGGCACCTGCGCCATTCTGGGGAGCTTTAGAGGCTGCCGATTTGG
CAGCAGTTGCTTTGGTGGCAGCAGCTTTGCCAGCACCTCCAGTCGCTTGCTTCTTAGCGTTGGAAGGTGT
ACTGGAGGAAGAAGCAGCACGCTTCGCTCCGCCTTTCGCTGCAGCTGGAGCGGAACCCGCCCCTGTACCT
GAAGACGTCAGGCGGGACGACCGCCGAGGCGGCTCAGCGGACGTATCACCCGCATCCGCTTTCTTACCAG
CGCCCCGCCCTCTGCCTTTCTTAGCTCCACCCTCACTGCCTGATGCACCACCTTCGCCAACGGTCGCCGC
GGAATCCCTCTGGTCCGAGCCTCCCTTGGAGGAAGCATCTGCCATCTCGATATCTCCTGACGACTGTTCT
CCTCCCTTGGAGGATTCAGCACCGCTCTTGGCTCCTTTGGAGGCGGCAGCGCCCTTTGCAGCACCCTTAG
CAACTCCTTTAGCAGCTGCTGGAGGCCGTCCACGACCACGGCCTTTGGCTGGAGCAGCTCCTTCGTTGCC
AGAGCTGGATTCTGCTTGGCCAGAAGTCTCTCCTTCAGACTTCTTGTTGTCACCACCTTGTCCAGAGCCA
CTTCCAGCTTTGGAGTCGTCCTTCTTGTCGCCGCTGTGCTCGCCCTCTTTCTTGTCGTCCGTCTTGTCTC
CCATGGTACCGTCGACTGCAGAATTCGAAGCTTGAGCTCGAGATCTGAGTCCGGTAGCGCTAGCGGATCT
GACGGTTCACTAAACCAGCTCTGCTTATATAGACCTCCCACCGTACACGCCTACCGCCCATTTGCGTCAA
TGGGGCGGAGTTGTTACGACATTTTGGAAAGTCCCGTTGATTTTGGTGCCAAAACAAACTCCCATTGACG
TCAATGGGGTGGAGACTTGGAAATCCCCGTGAGTCAAACCGCTATCCACGCCCATTGATGTACTGCCAAA
ACCGCATCACCATGGTAATAGCGATGACTAATACGTAGATGTACTGCCAAGTAGGAAAGTCCCATAAGGT
CATGTACTGGGCATAATGCCAGGCGGGCCATTTACCGTCATTGACGTCAATAGGGGGCGTACTTGGCATA
TGATACACTTGATGTACTGCCAAGTGGGCAGTTTACCGTAAATACTCCACCCATTGACGTCAATGGAAAG
TCCCTATTGGCGTTACTATGGGAACATACGTCATTATTGACGTCAATGGGCGGGGGTCGTTGGGCGGTCA
GCCAGGCGGGCCATTTACCGTAAGTTATGTAACGCGGAACTCCATATATGGGCTATGAACTAATGACCCC
GTAATTGATTACTATTAATAACTAATGCATGGCGGTAATACGGTTATCCACAGAATCAGGGGATAACGCA
GGAAAGAACATGTGAGCAAAAGGCCAGCAAAAGGCCAGGAACCGTAAAAAGGCCGCGTTGCTGGCGTTTT
TCCATAGGCTCCGCCCCCCTGACGAGCATCACAAAAATCGACGCTCAAGTCAGAGGTGGCGAAACCCGAC
AGGACTATAAAGATACCAGGCGTTTCCCCCTGGAAGCTCCCTCGTGCGCTCTCCTGTTCCGACCCTGCCG
CTTACCGGATACCTGTCCGCCTTTCTCCCTTCGGGAAGCGTGGCGCTTTCTCATAGCTCACGCTGTAGGT
ATCTCAGTTCGGTGTAGGTCGTTCGCTCCAAGCTGGGCTGTGTGCACGAACCCCCCGTTCAGCCCGACCG
CTGCGCCTTATCCGGTAACTATCGTCTTGAGTCCAACCCGGTAAGACACGACTTATCGCCACTGGCAGCA
GCCACTGGTAACAGGATTAGCAGAGCGAGGTATGTAGGCGGTGCTACAGAGTTCTTGAAGTGGTGGCCTA
ACTACGGCTACACTAGAAGAACAGTATTTGGTATCTGCGCTCTGCTGAAGCCAGTTACCTTCGGAAAAAG
AGTTGGTAGCTCTTGATCCGGCAAACAAACCACCGCTGGTAGCGGTGGTTTTTTTGTTTGCAAGCAGCAG
ATTACGCGCAGAAAAAAAGGATCTCAAGAAGATCCTTTGATCTTTTCTACGGGGTCTGACGCTCAGTGGA
ACGAAAACTCACGTTAAGGGATTTTGGTCATGAGATTATCAAAAAGGATCTTCACCTAGATCCTTTTAAA
TTAAAAATGAAGTTTTAAATCAATCTAAAGTATATATGAGTAACCTGAGGCTATGGCAGGGCCTGCCGCC
CCGACGTTGGCTGCGAGCCCTGGGCCTTCACCCGAACTTGGGGGGTGGGGTGGGGAAAAGGAAGAAACGC
GGGCGTATTGGCCCCAATGGGGTCTCGGTGGGGTATCGACAGAGTGCCAGCCCTGGGACCGAACCCCGCG
TTTATGAACAAACGACCCAACACCGTGCGTTTTATTCTGTCTTTTTATTGCCGTCATAGCGCGGGTTCCT
TCCGGTATTGTCTCCTTCCGTGTTTCAGTTAGCCTCCCCCTAGGGTGGGCGAAGAACTCCAGCATGAGAT
CCCCGCGCTGGAGGATCATCCAGCCGGCGTCCCGGAAAACGATTCCGAAGCCCAACCTTTCATAGAAGGC
GGCGGTGGAATCGAAATCTCGTGATGGCAGGTTGGGCGTCGCTTGGTCGGTCATTTCGAACCCCAGAGTC
CCGCTCAGAAGAACTCGTCAAGAAGGCGATAGAAGGCGATGCGCTGCGAATCGGGAGCGGCGATACCGTA
AAGCACGAGGAAGCGGTCAGCCCATTCGCCGCCAAGCTCTTCAGCAATATCACGGGTAGCCAACGCTATG
TCCTGATAGCGGTCCGCCACACCCAGCCGGCCACAGTCGATGAATCCAGAAAAGCGGCCATTTTCCACCA
TGATATTCGGCAAGCAGGCATCGCCATGGGTCACGACGAGATCCTCGCCGTCGGGCATGCTCGCCTTGAG
CCTGGCGAACAGTTCGGCTGGCGCGAGCCCCTGATGCTCTTCGTCCAGATCATCCTGATCGACAAGACCG
GCTTCCATCCGAGTACGTGCTCGCTCGATGCGATGTTTCGCTTGGTGGTCGAATGGGCAGGTAGCCGGAT
CAAGCGTATGCAGCCGCCGCATTGCATCAGCCATGATGGATACTTTCTCGGCAGGAGCAAGGTGAGATGA
CAGGAGATCCTGCCCCGGCACTTCGCCCAATAGCAGCCAGTCCCTTCCCGCTTCAGTGACAACGTCGAGC
ACAGCTGCGCAAGGAACGCCCGTCGTGGCCAGCCACGATAGCCGCGCTGCCTCGTCTTGCAGTTCATTCA
GGGCACCGGACAGGTCGGTCTTGACAAAAAGAACCGGGCGCCCCTGCGCTGACAGCCGGAACACGGCGGC
ATCAGAGCAGCCGATTGTCTGTTGTGCCCAGTCATAGCCGAATAGCCTCTCCACCCAAGCGGCCGGAGAA
CCTGCGTGCAATCCATCTTGTTCAATCATGCGAAACGATCCTCATCCTGTCTCTTGATCGATCTTTGCAA
A
